LOCUS       Exported 7061 bp ds-DNA circular SYN 12-MAY-2021
DEFINITION  IPTG-inducible NanoLuc expression, pNBU2 backbone, AmpR.
ACCESSION   .
VERSION     .
KEYWORDS    pMM597
SOURCE      synthetic DNA construct
  ORGANISM  synthetic DNA construct
REFERENCE   1 (bases 1 to 7061)
  AUTHORS   Mimee M, Tucker AC, Voigt CA, Lu TK
  TITLE     Programming a Human Commensal Bacterium, Bacteroides
            thetaiotaomicron, to Sense and Respond to Stimuli in the Murine Gut
            Microbiota.
  JOURNAL   Cell Syst. 2015 Jul 29;1(1):62-71. doi: 10.1016/j.cels.2015.06.001.
  PUBMED    26918244
REFERENCE   2 (bases 1 to 7061)
  AUTHORS   .
  TITLE     Direct Submission
  JOURNAL   Exported May 12, 2021 from SnapGene Server 1.1.58
            http://www.snapgene.com
FEATURES             Location/Qualifiers
     source          1..7061
                     /organism="synthetic DNA construct"
                     /mol_type="other DNA"
     CDS             990..2072
                     /codon_start=1
                     /gene="lacI"
                     /product="lac repressor"
                     /label=lacI
                     /note="The lac repressor binds to the lac operator to
                     inhibit transcription in E. coli. This inhibition can be
                     relieved by adding lactose or
                     isopropyl-beta-D-thiogalactopyranoside (IPTG)."
                     /translation="MKPVTLYDVAEYAGVSYQTVSRVVNQASHVSAKTREKVEAAMAEL
                     NYIPNRVAQQLAGKQSLLIGVATSSLALHAPSQIVAAIKSRADQLGASVVVSMVERSGV
                     EACKAAVHNLLAQRVSGLIINYPLDDQDAIAVEAACTNVPALFLDVSDQTPINSIIFSH
                     EDGTRLGVEHLVALGHQQIALLAGPLSSVSARLRLAGWHKYLTRNQIQPIAEREGDWSA
                     MSGFQQTMQMLNEGIVPTAMLVANDQMALGAMRAITESGLRVGADISVVGYDDTEDSSC
                     YIPPLTTIKQDFRLLGQTSVDRLLQLSQGQAVKGNQLLPVSLVKRKTTLAPNTQTASPR
                     ALADSLMQLARQVSRLESGQ"
     primer_bind     complement(1009..1028)
                     /label=LacI-R
                     /note="LacI, reverse primer"
     CDS             5235..6095
                     /codon_start=1
                     /gene="bla"
                     /product="beta-lactamase"
                     /label=AmpR
                     /note="confers resistance to ampicillin, carbenicillin, and
                     related antibiotics"
                     /translation="MSIQHFRVALIPFFAAFCLPVFAHPETLVKVKDAEDQLGARVGYI
                     ELDLNSGKILESFRPEERFPMMSTFKVLLCGAVLSRIDAGQEQLGRRIHYSQNDLVEYS
                     PVTEKHLTDGMTVRELCSAAITMSDNTAANLLLTTIGGPKELTAFLHNMGDHVTRLDRW
                     EPELNEAIPNDERDTTMPVAMATTLRKLLTGELLTLASRQQLIDWMEADKVAGPLLRSA
                     LPAGWFIADKSGAGERGSRGIIAALGPDGKPSRIVVIYTTGSQATMDERNRQIAEIGAS
                     LIKHW"
     primer_bind     complement(5453..5472)
                     /label=Amp-R
                     /note="Ampicillin resistance gene, reverse primer"
     oriT            6226..6335
                     /note="incP origin of transfer"
     rep_origin      6506..6894
                     /label=R6K gamma ori
                     /note="gamma replication origin from E. coli plasmid R6K;
                     requires the R6K initiator protein pi for replication"
     protein_bind    6968..6984
                     /label=lac operator
                     /bound_moiety="lac repressor encoded by lacI"
                     /note="The lac repressor binds to the lac operator to
                     inhibit transcription in E. coli. This inhibition can be
                     relieved by adding lactose or
                     isopropyl-beta-D-thiogalactopyranoside (IPTG)."
     protein_bind    7001..7017
                     /label=lac operator
                     /bound_moiety="lac repressor encoded by lacI"
                     /note="The lac repressor binds to the lac operator to
                     inhibit transcription in E. coli. This inhibition can be
                     relieved by adding lactose or
                     isopropyl-beta-D-thiogalactopyranoside (IPTG)."
ORIGIN
        1 atggttttta ctctggaaga ttttgttggc gattggcgtc agaccgcggg ttataatttg
       61 gatcaagtcc tggaacaggg tggcgtaagc tctctgttcc agaacctggg tgtgagcgtg
      121 acgccgattc agcgcatcgt tctgtccggc gagaacggtc tgaaaattga tattcatgtg
      181 atcatcccgt acgaaggcct gagcggtgac caaatgggtc aaatcgagaa aatctttaaa
      241 gtcgtctacc cagttgacga tcaccacttc aaggttatct tgcattacgg tacgctggtg
      301 attgatggtg tgaccccgaa tatgattgac tatttcggcc gtccgtatga aggcattgcc
      361 gtttttgacg gtaaaaagat caccgtcacc ggtaccctgt ggaatggcaa taagattatt
      421 gacgagcgtc tgattaaccc ggacggcagc ctgctgttcc gcgtgaccat caacggtgtc
      481 acgggttggc gtctgtgcga gcgcatcctg gcataatgaa ctgcacttgc tttgataatt
      541 aatgataaac aatctaaaag cactctaatc gttatcggag tgcttttaga ttactaatca
      601 aattgcttct actaattgcc tatcttccag tgatggaaca gcatttgtgc attggctgca
      661 acaatcagcc ttgatctgga agaagcaatg aaagctgctg ttaagtctcc gaatcaggta
      721 ttgttcctga caggtgtatt cccatccggt aaacgcggat actttgcagt tgatctgact
      781 caggaataaa ttataaatta aggtaagaag attgtaggat aagctaatga aatagaaaaa
      841 ggatgccgtc acacaacttg tcggcattct tttttgtttt attagttgaa aatatagtga
      901 aaaagttgcc taaatatgta tgttaacaaa ttatttgtcg taactttgca ctccaaatct
      961 gtttttaaca tatggcacta gtggtgaatg tgaaaccagt aacgttatac gatgtcgcag
     1021 agtatgccgg tgtctcttat cagaccgttt cccgcgtggt gaaccaggcc agccacgttt
     1081 ctgcgaaaac gcgggaaaaa gtggaagcgg cgatggcgga gctgaattac attcccaacc
     1141 gcgtggcaca acaactggcg ggcaaacagt cgttgctgat tggcgttgcc acctccagtc
     1201 tggccctgca cgcgccgtcg caaattgtcg cggcgattaa atctcgcgcc gatcaactgg
     1261 gtgccagcgt ggtggtgtcg atggtagaac gaagcggcgt cgaagcctgt aaagcggcgg
     1321 tgcacaatct tctcgcgcaa cgcgtcagtg ggctgatcat taactatccg ctggatgacc
     1381 aggatgccat tgctgtggaa gctgcctgca ctaatgttcc ggcgttattt cttgatgtct
     1441 ctgaccagac acccatcaac agtattattt tctcccatga ggacggtacg cgactgggcg
     1501 tggagcatct ggtcgcattg ggtcaccagc aaatcgcgct gttagcgggc ccattaagtt
     1561 ctgtctcggc gcgtctgcgt ctggctggct ggcataaata tctcactcgc aatcaaattc
     1621 agccgatagc ggaacgggaa ggcgactgga gtgccatgtc cggttttcaa caaaccatgc
     1681 aaatgctgaa tgagggcatc gttcccactg cgatgctggt tgccaacgat cagatggcgc
     1741 tgggcgcaat gcgcgccatt accgagtccg ggctgcgcgt tggtgcggat atctcggtag
     1801 tgggatacga cgataccgag gacagctcat gttatatccc gccgttaacc accatcaaac
     1861 aggattttcg cctgctgggg caaaccagcg tggaccgctt gctgcaactc tctcagggcc
     1921 aggcggtgaa gggcaatcag ctgttgcccg tctcactggt gaaaagaaaa accaccctgg
     1981 cgcccaatac gcaaaccgcc tctccccgcg cgttggccga ttcattaatg cagctggcac
     2041 gacaggtttc ccgactggaa agcgggcagt gagctttcct cggtaccaaa ttccagaaaa
     2101 gaggcctccc gaaagggggg ccttttttcg ttttggtcct acttgtgcct gttctatttc
     2161 cgaaccgacc gcttgtatga atccatcaaa attcgttttc tctatgttgg attccttgtt
     2221 gctcatattg tgatgataat ttctacaaat atagtcattg gtaactatct atgaaactgt
     2281 ttgatacttt tatagttgat taaacttgtt catggcattt gccttaatat catccgctat
     2341 gtcaatgtag ggtttcatag ctttgtagtc gctgtgtccc gtccatttca tgaccacctg
     2401 tgccgggatt ccgagagcca gcgcattgca gatgaatgtc cttcttcctg catgggtact
     2461 gagcaaagcg tatttgggtg tgacttcatc aatacgttca tttcccttgt agtaggtttc
     2521 ccgtacaggc tcgttgattt ctgccagttc gcccagctct ttcaggtaat cgttcatctt
     2581 ctggttgctg atgacgggca gagccatgta attctcgaaa tggatgtcct tgtatttgtc
     2641 cagtatggct ttgctgtatt tgttcagttc aatcgtcagg ctgtcggcag tcttgactgt
     2701 ggttatttcg atgtggtcgg acttcacatc gcttcttttc agattgcgaa catccgaata
     2761 ccgcaaactc gtaaagcagc agaacaggaa aacatcacgc acacgttcca ggtattgctt
     2821 atccttgggt atctggtagt ctttcagctt gttcagttca tcccaagtca ggaagattac
     2881 ttttttcgag gtggttttca gtttcggttt gaacgtatcg tatgcaatgt tctgatgatg
     2941 tcctttcttg aagctccagc gcaggaacca tttgaggaat cccatttgct tgccgatggt
     3001 gctgtttctc atatccttgg tgtcacgcag gaagttgacg tattcgttca atccaaactc
     3061 gttgaaatag ttgaacgttg catcctcctt gaactctttg aggtggttcc tcactgctgc
     3121 aaatttttca taggtggatg ccgtccagtt attctggtta ccgcactctt ttacaaactc
     3181 atcgaacacc tcccaaaagc tgacaggggc ttcttccggc tgttcttcgc tggtgtcttt
     3241 cattctcatg ttgaaagctt ccttcaactg ttgggtcgtt ggcatgacct cctgcacctc
     3301 aaattccttg aaaatattct ggatttcggc atagtatttc agcaagtccg tattgatttc
     3361 ggctgcactt tgctttagct tgttggtaca tccgctcttt acccgctgct tatctgcatc
     3421 ccatttggct acgtcaatcc ggtagcccgt tgtaaactcg atgcgttggc tggcaaagat
     3481 gacacgcata cggatgggta cgttctctac gattggcaca ccgttctttt tccggctctc
     3541 caatgcaaaa atgatgttgc gcttgatatt cataattggg tgcgtttgaa attctacacc
     3601 caaatataca cccaattatt gagatagcaa aagacattta gaaacattta cttttactct
     3661 atattgtaat ttacacttga ttatcagtcg tttgcagtct tatgatattc tgtgaaagta
     3721 taagttcgag agcctgtctc tccgcaaaaa acgctgaaaa tcagcagatt gcaaaacaaa
     3781 caccctgttt tacacccaag aatgtaaagt cggctgtttt tgttttattt aagataatac
     3841 aaccactaca taataaaaga gtagcgatat taaaagaatc cgatgagaaa agactaatat
     3901 ttatctatcc attcagtttg atttttcagg actttacatc gtcctgaaag tatttgttgg
     3961 taccggtacc gaggacgcgt aaacatttac agttgcatgt ggcctattgt ttttagccgt
     4021 taaatatttt ataactatta aatagcgata caaattgttc gaaactaata ttgtttatat
     4081 catatattct cgcatgtttt aaagctttat taaattgatt ttttgtaaac agtttttcgt
     4141 actctttgtt aacccatttc attacaaaag tttcatattt ttttctctct ttaaatgcca
     4201 tttttgctgg ctttcttttt aatacaatta atgtgctatc cactttaggt tttggatgga
     4261 aataatacct aggaattttt gctaatatag aaatatctac ctctgccatt aacagcaatg
     4321 ctagtgatct gtttgtatct aataacattt tagcaaaacc atattccact attaaataac
     4381 ttattgtggc tgaactttca aaaacaattt ttcgaattat atttgtgctt atgttgtaag
     4441 gtatgctgcc aaatatttta tatggattgt ggctaggaaa tgtaaatttc agtatatcat
     4501 catttactat ttgatagtta ggataattta agagcttatt acgagttacc tcacataatt
     4561 tagaatcaat ttctatcgcc gttacaaaat tacatctctt taccaatcca gcagtaaaat
     4621 gacctttccc tgcacctatt tcaaagatgt tatctttttc atctaaactt atgcaattca
     4681 ttattttttc tatgtgatat tttgaagtaa taaaattttg actatctttt atatttactt
     4741 tgttcattat aacctctcct taatttattg catctctttt cgaatattta tgttttttga
     4801 gaaaagaacg tactcatggt tcatcccgat atgcgtatcg gtctgtatat cagcaacttt
     4861 ctatgtgttt caactacaat agtcatctat tctcatcttt ctgagtccac cccctgcaaa
     4921 gcccctcttt acgacataaa aattcggtcg gaaaaggtat gcaaaagatg tttctctctt
     4981 taagagaaac tcttcgggat gcaaaaatat gaaaataact ccaattcacc aaattatata
     5041 gcgacttttt tacaaaatgc taaaatttgt tgatttccgt caagcaattg ttgagcaaaa
     5101 atgtctttta cgataaaatg atacctcaat atcaactgtt tagcaaaacg atatttctct
     5161 taaagagaga aacacctttt tgttcaccaa tccccgactt ttaatcccgc ggccatgatt
     5221 gaaaaaggaa gagtatgagt attcaacatt tccgtgtcgc ccttattccc ttttttgcgg
     5281 cattttgcct tcctgttttt gctcacccag aaacgctggt gaaagtaaaa gatgctgaag
     5341 atcagttggg tgcacgagtg ggttacatcg aactggatct caacagcggt aagatccttg
     5401 agagttttcg ccccgaagaa cgttttccaa tgatgagcac ttttaaagtt ctgctatgtg
     5461 gcgcggtatt atcccgtatt gacgccgggc aagagcaact cggtcgccgc atacactatt
     5521 ctcagaatga cttggttgag tactcaccag tcacagaaaa gcatcttacg gatggcatga
     5581 cagtaagaga attatgcagt gctgccataa ccatgagtga taacactgcg gccaacttac
     5641 ttctgacaac gatcggagga ccgaaggagc taaccgcttt tttgcacaac atgggggatc
     5701 atgtaactcg ccttgatcgt tgggaaccgg agctgaatga agccatacca aacgacgagc
     5761 gtgacaccac gatgcctgta gcaatggcaa caacgttgcg caaactatta actggcgaac
     5821 tacttactct agcttcccgg caacaattaa tagactggat ggaggcggat aaagttgcag
     5881 gaccacttct gcgctcggcc cttccggctg gctggtttat tgctgataaa tctggagccg
     5941 gtgagcgtgg gtctcgcggt atcattgcag cactggggcc agatggtaag ccctcccgta
     6001 tcgtagttat ctacacgacg gggagtcagg caactatgga tgaacgaaat agacagatcg
     6061 ctgagatagg tgcctcactg attaagcatt ggtaactgtc agaccaagtt tactcataac
     6121 gcgtcaattc gagggggatc aattccgtga taggtgggct gcccttcctg gttggcttgg
     6181 tttcatcagc catccgcttg ccctcatctg ttacgccggc ggtagccggc cagcctcgca
     6241 gagcaggatt cccgttgagc accgccaggt gcgaataagg gacagtgaag aaggaacacc
     6301 cgctcgcggg tgggcctact tcacctatcc tgcccggctg acgccgttgg atacaccaag
     6361 gaaagtctac acgaaccctt tggcaaaatc ctgtatatcg tgcgaaaaag gatggatata
     6421 ccgaaaaaat cgctataatg accccgaagc agggttatgc agcggaaaac ggaattgatc
     6481 cggccacgat gcgtccggcg tagaggatct gaagatcagc agttcaacct gttgatagta
     6541 cgtactaagc tctcatgttt cacgtactaa gctctcatgt ttaacgtact aagctctcat
     6601 gtttaacgaa ctaaaccctc atggctaacg tactaagctc tcatggctaa cgtactaagc
     6661 tctcatgttt cacgtactaa gctctcatgt ttgaacaata aaattaatat aaatcagcaa
     6721 cttaaatagc ctctaaggtt ttaagtttta taagaaaaaa aagaatatat aaggctttta
     6781 aagcttttaa ggtttaacgg ttgtggacaa caagccaggg atgtaacgca ctgagaagcc
     6841 cttagagcct ctcaaagcaa ttttgagtga cacaggaaca cttaacggct gacatgggaa
     6901 ttcccctcca ccgcggtggt acaaagaaaa ttcgacaaac tgttattttt ctatctattt
     6961 atttgaattg tgagcggata acaattacct ttgtcggcaa ttgtgagcgg ataacaatta
     7021 aataaagata ttctcgtcaa acaaatataa ataatataaa c
//
