[The description below was written by a language model from this plasmid's Addgene catalogue record and the feature table of its GenBank file.]
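Description:
pMM597 is a roughly 7.1 kb bacterial expression plasmid built on the pNBU2 backbone, designed to carry an IPTG-inducible NanoLuc luciferase reporter into Bacteroides, in the context of work on programming the human gut commensal Bacteroides thetaiotaomicron. It is maintained in E. coli at low copy through an R6K gamma origin, which depends on the pi initiator protein and therefore requires a pir-expressing host such as the listed Pir1 strain. Selection in E. coli is by ampicillin via the beta-lactamase gene, while the catalogue lists erythromycin as the selectable marker in Bacteroides. An incP origin of transfer allows the plasmid to be mobilised by conjugation from an E. coli donor into the recipient. pNBU2-type vectors are generally used as integrating rather than replicating vectors in Bacteroides, but the integrase, attachment site and erythromycin resistance gene are not annotated in the feature table, which leaves a large stretch of the sequence without features.

The payload consists of two inserts: the lac repressor gene lacI and NanoLuc, a small, bright luciferase reporter. Two lac operator sites are annotated close together near the end of the numbered sequence, consistent with an operator-bearing promoter that LacI represses until IPTG relieves binding. However, neither the promoter itself nor the NanoLuc coding sequence is annotated, and the promoter driving lacI is not stated either, so the exact arrangement cannot be read from the record. The construct serves as an inducible reporter for characterising IPTG-responsive gene expression by luminescence in Bacteroides.
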