Addgene plasmid #68886: pMM597
Purpose: IPTG-inducible NanoLuc expression, pNBU2 backbone, AmpR
Depositing lab: Timothy Lu & Christopher Voigt. Depositing organization: Massachusetts Institute of Technology. Publication: Programming a Human Commensal Bacterium, Bacteroides thetaiotaomicron, to Sense and Respond to Stimuli in the Murine Gut Microbiota. Mimee M, Tucker AC, Voigt CA, Lu TK. Cell Syst. 2015 Jul 29;1(1):62-71. doi: 10.1016/j.cels.2015.06.001. PubMed 26918244.
Backbone
  Vector backbone: pNBU2
  Total vector size (bp): 7062
  Vector type: Bacterial Expression
  Selectable markers: Erythromycin in Bacteroides
Growth in bacteria
  Bacterial resistance: Ampicillin, 100 μg/mL
  Growth temperature: 37°C
  Growth strain: Pir1
  Copy number: Low Copy
Gene/Insert 1
  Gene/Insert name: NanoLuc
  Insert size (bp): 516
Gene/Insert 2
  Gene/Insert name: LacI
  Insert size (bp): 1092
Terms and licenses: Academic/Nonprofit Terms; Industry Terms: Not Available to Industry
How to cite: pMM597 was a gift from Timothy Lu & Christopher Voigt (Addgene plasmid # 68886 ; http://n2t.net/addgene:68886 ; RRID:Addgene_68886)
