>Addgene plasmid #68886 | pMM597 | addgene partial sequence | sequence record 126142 | pGP704-R 5'-aacaagccagggatgtaacg-3'
TTTGAGTGACACAGGAACACTTAACGGCTGACATGGGAATTCCCCTCCACCGCGGTGGTACAAAGAAAAT
TCGACAAACTGTTATTTTTCTATCTATTTATTTGAATTGTGAGCGGATAACAATTACCTTTGTCGGCAAT
TGTGAGCGGATAACAATTAAATAAAGATATTCTCGTCAAACAAATATAAATAATATAAACATGGTTTTTA
CTCTGGAAGATTTTGTTGGCGATTGGCGTCAGACCGCGGGTTATAATTTGGATCAAGTCCTGGAACAGGG
TGGCGTAAGCTCTCTGTTCCAGAACCTGGGTGTGAGCGTGACGCCGATTCAGCGCATCGTTCTGTCCGGC
GAGAACGGTCTGAAAATTGATATTCATGTGATCATCCCGTACGAAGGCCTGAGCGGTGACCAAATGGGTC
AAATCGAGAAAATCTTTAAAGTCGTCTACCCAGTTGACGATCACCACTTCAAGGTTATCTTGCATTACGG
TACGCTGGTGATTGATGGTGTGACCCCGAATATGATTGACTATTTCGGCCGTCCGTATGAAGGCATTGCC
GTTTTTGACGGTAAAAAGATCACCGTCACCGGTACCCTGTGGAATGGCAATAAGATTATTGACGAGCGTC
TGATTAACCCGGACGGCAGCCTGCTGTTCCGCGTGACCATCAACGGTGTCACGGGTTGGCGTCTGTGCGA
GCGCATCCTGGCATAATGAACTGCACTTGCTTTGATAATTAATGATAA
