>Addgene plasmid #68886 | pMM597 | addgene partial sequence | sequence record 126213 | hhvEBNA1-R 5'-TGGAATAGCAAGGGCAGTTC-3'
TTGATGGTCACGCGGAACAGCAGGCTGCCGTCCGGGTTAATCAGACGCTCGTCAATAATCTTATTGCCAT
TCCACAGGGTACCGGTGACGGTGATCTTTTTACCGTCAAAAACGGCAATGCCTTCATACGGACGGCCGAA
ATAGTCAATCATATTCGGGGTCACACCATCAATCACCAGCGTACCGTAATGCAAGATAACCTTGAAGTGG
TGATCGTCAACTGGGTAGACGACTTTAAAGATTTTCTCGATTTGACCCATTTGGTCACCGCTCAGGCCTT
CGTACGGGATGATCACATGAATATCAATTTTCAGACCGTTCTCGCCGGACAGAACGATGCGCTGAATCGG
CGTCACGCTCACACCCAGGTTCTGGAACAGAGAGCTTACGCCACCCTGTTCCAGGACTTGATCCAAATTA
TAACCCGCGGTCTGACGCCAATCGCCAACAAAATCTTCCAGAGTAAAAACCATGTTTATATTATTTATAT
TTGTTTGACGAGAATATCTTTATTTAATTGTTATCCGCTCACAATTGCCGACAAAGGTAATTGTTATCCG
CTCACAATTCAAATAAATAGATAGAAAAATAACAGTTTGTCGAATTTTCTTTGTACCACCGCGGTGGAGG
GGAATTCCCATGTCAGCCGTTAAGTGTTCCTGTGTCACTCAAAATTGCTTTGAGAGGCTCTAAGGGCTTC
TCAGTGCGTTACATCCCTGGCTTGTTGTCCACAACCGTTAAACCTTAAAAGCTTTAAAAGCCTTATATAT
TCT
